>Addgene plasmid #37946 | MSCV-N BSRF1 | depositor partial sequence | sequence record 47775 | Tag and partial insert
ATGGACTACAAGGATGACGATGACAAGCTCGATGGAGGATACCCATACGATGTTCCAGATTACGCTGCTC
GAGGTTATCAAACAAGTTTGTACAAAAAAGTTGGCATGGCCTTCTATCTCCCAGACTGGTCGTGCTGCGG
GCTCTGGCTCTTTGGCCGGCCCAGGAATAGATACAGCCAGCT
