>Addgene plasmid #37946 | MSCV-N BSRF1 | addgene partial sequence | sequence record 50681 | pLXSN-5
CTCACTCCTTCTCTAGGCGCCGGAATTAGATCTGCCACCATGGACTACAAGGATGACGATGACAAGCTCG
ATGGAGGATACCCATACGATGTTCCAGATTACGCTGCTCGAGGTTATCAAACAAGTTTGTACAAAAAAGT
TGGCATGGCCTTCTATCTCCCAGACTGGTCGTGCTGCGGGCTCTGGCTCTTTGGCCGGCCCAGGAATAGA
TACAGCCAGCTCCCTGAGGAGCCGGAGACCTTTGAGTGCCCGGACCGCTGGCGAGCCGAGATAGATCTGG
GCCTGCCCCCTGGTGTGCAGGTGGGAGATTTGCTAAGAAATGAGCAGACGATGGGCTCACTGAGACAGGT
TTATTTGCTCGCTGTTCAAGCCAATAGCATCACGGATCACCTGAAGCGCTTTGACGCCGTCCGCGTCCCT
GAGAGCTGTCGTGGGGTGGTGGAGGCCCAGGTGGCCAAGCTTGAGGCCGTGCGCTCAGTCATCTGGAATA
CCATGATCTCTCTGGCTGTAAGCGGCATCGAGATGGACGAGAATGGGCTCAAGGCCCTGCTGGACAAACA
GGCTGGCGACAGCCTGGCCCTGATGGAGATGGAGAAGGTGGCCACGGCGCTCAAGATGGACGAGACCGGT
GCCTGGGCGCAAGAGATCTCGGCCGTTGTCTCATCGGTGACCGCCCCCTCAGCCTCGGCCCCTTTCATCA
ACTCCGCCTTTGAGCCCGAGGTGCCCACCCCCGTCCTTGCACCGCCTCCCGTGGTGCGGCAGCCGGAGCA
CTCTG
