[The description below was written by a language model from this plasmid's Addgene catalogue record.]
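Description:
MSCV-N BSRF1 is a retroviral mammalian expression plasmid built on the MSCV-N FLAGHA backbone, a murine stem cell virus-type vector adapted for Gateway recombinational cloning. It is propagated in E. coli under ampicillin selection and is recorded as low copy. Transduced or transfected mammalian cells can be selected with puromycin. The listed total size (7316 bp) is smaller than the stated empty backbone (8162 bp). This is consistent with the Gateway reaction replacing a larger destination cassette with the 654 bp insert, although the record does not explain the discrepancy.

The payload is the BSRF1 open reading frame of Epstein-Barr virus (human herpesvirus 4), fused at its N terminus to tandem Flag and HA epitope tags supplied by the backbone. The record lists "PKG" as the promoter, probably meaning PGK. In MSCV-type vectors the retroviral LTR usually drives the inserted gene and a PGK promoter drives the puromycin marker, but no feature table is provided to confirm which element controls which transcript here. The depositor notes that Gateway cloning left vector-derived nucleotides in frame at the 3′ end of the insert. As a result, the translated protein carries a short stretch of extra residues at its C terminus, which matters when interpreting protein size or C-terminal function.

The dual Flag-HA tag suits tandem affinity purification and detection of the viral protein. The associated publication describes a systematic study of how tumour virus proteins perturb host cell networks. This fits a use in stable expression of tagged BSRF1 in mammalian cells to identify host interaction partners and downstream effects.
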