Addgene plasmid #37946: MSCV-N BSRF1
Depositing lab: Karl Munger. Depositing organization: Brigham and Women's Hospital. Publication: Interpreting cancer genomes using systematic host network perturbations by tumour virus proteins. Rozenblatt-Rosen O, Deo RC, Padi M, Adelmant G, Calderwood MA, Rolland T, Grace M, Dricot A, Askenazi M, Tavares M, Pevzner SJ, Abderazzaq F, Byrdsong D, Carvunis AR, Chen AA, Cheng J, Correll M, Duarte M, Fan C, Feltkamp MC, Ficarro SB, Franchi R, Garg BK, Gulbahce N, Hao T, Holthaus AM, James R, Korkhin A, Litovchick L, Mar JC, Pak TR, Rabello S, Rubio R, Shen Y, Singh S, Spangle JM, Tasan M, Wanamaker S, Webber JT, Roecklein-Canfield J, Johannsen E, Barabasi AL, Beroukhim R, Kieff E, Cusick ME, Hill DE, Munger K, Marto JA, Quackenbush J, Roth FP, DeCaprio JA, Vidal M. Nature. 2012 Jul 26;487(7408):491-5. 10.1038/nature11288 PubMed 22810586.
Backbone
  Vector backbone: MSCV-N FLAGHA
  Backbone size w/o insert (bp): 8162
  Total vector size (bp): 7316
  Vector type: Mammalian Expression, Retroviral
  Selectable markers: Puromycin
Growth in bacteria
  Bacterial resistance: Ampicillin, 100 μg/mL
  Growth temperature: 37°C
  Growth strain: DH5alpha
  Copy number: Low Copy
Gene/Insert
  Gene/Insert name: BSRF1 (alt name: HHV BSRF1)
  Species: H. Herpesvirus 4 (EBV)
  Insert size (bp): 654
  GenBank ID: YP_401663.1
  Entrez Gene: BSRF1 (a.k.a. HHV4_BSRF1)
  Promoter: PKG
  Tag / fusion protein: Flag (N terminal on backbone); HA (N terminal on backbone)
  Cloning method: Gateway Cloning
  Sequencing primers: 5′ LXSN 5'; 3′ MSCV-N seq. rev
Resource information
  A portion of this plasmid was derived from a plasmid made by: E. Kieff lab
Terms and licenses: Academic/Nonprofit Terms; Industry Terms: Not Available to Industry
Depositor comments: Note that the Gateway cloning reaction has left several vector-based nucleotides in frame with the 3' end of the insert, leaving additional amino acid residues [PTFLYKVVR] fused to the C-terminus of translated protein.
How to cite: MSCV-N BSRF1 was a gift from Karl Munger (Addgene plasmid # 37946 ; http://n2t.net/addgene:37946 ; RRID:Addgene_37946)
